Addgene plasmid #224279: pcDNA3.1(+) EGFP-Rac1(G12C)
Depositing lab: Kevan Shokat. Publication: Targeting Ras-, Rho-, and Rab-family GTPases via a conserved cryptic pocket. Morstein J, Bowcut V, Fernando M, Yang Y, Zhu L, Jenkins ML, Evans JT, Guiley KZ, Peacock DM, Krahnke S, Lin Z, Taran KA, Huang BJ, Stephen AG, Burke JE, Lightstone FC, Shokat KM. Cell. 2024 Sep 6:S0092-8674(24)00908-5. doi: 10.1016/j.cell.2024.08.017. PubMed 39255801.
Backbone
  Vector backbone: pcDNA3.1(+)
  Vector type: Mammalian Expression
Growth in bacteria
  Bacterial resistance: Ampicillin, 100 μg/mL
  Growth temperature: 37°C
  Growth strain: DH5alpha
  Copy number: Unknown
Gene/Insert
  Gene/Insert name: Rac1
  Species: H. sapiens (human)
  Mutation: G12C
  Entrez Gene: RAC1 (a.k.a. MIG5, MRD48, Rac-1, TC-25, p21-Rac1)
  Cloning method: Gene Synthesis
Terms and licenses: Academic/Nonprofit Terms; Industry Terms: Not Available to Industry
How to cite: pcDNA3.1(+) EGFP-Rac1(G12C) was a gift from Kevan Shokat (Addgene plasmid # 224279 ; http://n2t.net/addgene:224279 ; RRID:Addgene_224279)
