[The description below was written by a language model from this plasmid's Addgene catalogue record and pLannotate feature annotations shown in this document.]
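Description:
pcDNA3.1(+) EGFP-Rac1(G12C) is a mammalian expression plasmid of about 6.7 kb built on the pcDNA3.1(+) backbone. It is propagated in E. coli through a high-copy ColE1/pUC-type origin and selected with ampicillin via the β-lactamase gene and its native promoter. The backbone also carries an f1 phage origin, which allows single-stranded DNA production, and a neomycin phosphotransferase cassette driven by the SV40 enhancer/early promoter and terminated by an SV40 polyadenylation signal, which can be used for G418 selection of stably transfected mammalian cells. Short annotations such as the bom, lac promoter/operator, lacI, ble and truncated HIV-1 LTR fragments are partial matches to backbone remnants rather than functional modules.

The payload is a synthesized open reading frame in which a green fluorescent protein (called EGFP in the plasmid name, matched by the annotation software to GFP S65T) lies upstream of human RAC1, separated from it by a short gap in the annotation. This arrangement is consistent with an N-terminally tagged fusion, as the name indicates. Rac1 carries the G12C substitution, which places a cysteine at glycine 12 of this Rho-family small GTPase. Expression is driven by the human cytomegalovirus immediate-early enhancer and promoter and terminated by the bovine growth hormone polyadenylation signal. A T7 promoter between the CMV promoter and the coding sequence permits in vitro transcription.

The associated publication concerns targeting Ras-, Rho- and Rab-family GTPases through a conserved cryptic pocket. The construct therefore probably serves to express a fluorescently trackable, cysteine-bearing Rac1 mutant in mammalian cells for such ligand-targeting studies, although the record does not describe specific experiments.
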