Features (pLannotate 1.2.2; 21 found; start..end, strand, type, name):
     28..80      -  misc_feature   bom (fragment): basis of mobility region from pBR322
    235..614     +  enhancer       CMV enhancer: human cytomegalovirus immediate early enhancer
    615..818     +  promoter       CMV promoter: human cytomegalovirus (CMV) immediate early promoter
    814..847     +  LTR            5' LTR (truncated) (fragment): truncated 5' long terminal repeat (LTR) from HIV-1
    863..881     +  promoter       T7 promoter: promoter for bacteriophage T7 RNA polymerase
    923..1636    +  CDS            GFP (S65T): GFP (S65T) is a basic (constitutively fluorescent) green fluorescent protein published in 1995, derived from Aequorea victoria.
   1655..2233    +  CDS            Rac1: human Rac family small GTPase 1
   2253..2477    +  polyA_signal   bGH poly(A) signal: bovine growth hormone polyadenylation signal
   2481..2502    +  promoter       SV40 promoter (fragment): SV40 enhancer and early promoter
   2523..2951    +  rep_origin     f1 ori (sequence partly withheld): f1 bacteriophage origin of replication; arrow indicates direction of (+) strand synthesis
   2965..3294    +  promoter       SV40 promoter: SV40 enhancer and early promoter
   3361..4152    +  CDS            neo: KKA2_KLEPN - Also known as kan, nptII. Experimental evidence at protein level: Swiss-Prot protein existence level 1. Resistance to kanamycin, neomycin, paromomycin, ribostamycin, butirosin and gentamicin B. From Klebsiella pneumoniae.
   4176..4334    +  CDS            ble (fragment): BLE_KLEPN - Experimental evidence at protein level: Swiss-Prot protein existence level 1. Binding protein with a strong affinity to the bleomycin family of antibiotics. Binds to CL990; an antimitotic-antibiotic compound. From Klebsiella pneumoniae.
   4329..4450    +  polyA_signal   SV40 poly(A) signal: SV40 polyadenylation signal
   4523..4539    -  protein_bind   lac operator: The lac repressor binds to the lac operator to inhibit transcription in E. coli. This inhibition can be relieved by adding lactose or isopropyl-β-D-thiogalactopyranoside (IPTG). lac repressor encoded by lacI
   4547..4577    -  promoter       lac promoter: promoter for the E. coli lac operon
   4592..4613    -  protein_bind   CAP binding site: CAP binding activates transcription in the presence of cAMP. E. coli catabolite activator protein
   4626..4718    -  CDS            lacI (fragment): lac repressor; lacI; The lac repressor binds to the lac operator to inhibit transcription in E. coli. This inhibition can be relieved by adding lactose or isopropyl-β-D-thiogalactopyranoside (IPTG).
   4901..5489    -  rep_origin     ori: high-copy-number ColE1/pMB1/pBR322/pUC origin of replication
   5660..6520    -  CDS            AmpR: β-lactamase; bla; confers resistance to ampicillin, carbenicillin, and related antibiotics
   6521..6625    -  promoter       AmpR promoter: bla
>Addgene plasmid #224279 | pcDNA3.1(+) EGFP-Rac1(G12C) | addgene full sequence | sequence record 445655 | Addgene NGS Result
GACGGATCGGGAGATCTCCCGATCCCCTATGGTGCACTCTCAGTACAATCTGCTCTGATGCCGCATAGTT
AAGCCAGTATCTGCTCCCTGCTTGTGTGTTGGAGGTCGCTGAGTAGTGCGCGAGCAAAATTTAAGCTACA
ACAAGGCAAGGCTTGACCGACAATTGCATGAAGAATCTGCTTAGGGTTAGGCGTTTTGCGCTGCTTCGCG
ATGTACGGGCCAGATATACGCGTTGACATTGATTATTGACTAGTTATTAATAGTAATCAATTACGGGGTC
ATTAGTTCATAGCCCATATATGGAGTTCCGCGTTACATAACTTACGGTAAATGGCCCGCCTGGCTGACCG
CCCAACGACCCCCGCCCATTGACGTCAATAATGACGTATGTTCCCATAGTAACGCCAATAGGGACTTTCC
ATTGACGTCAATGGGTGGAGTATTTACGGTAAACTGCCCACTTGGCAGTACATCAAGTGTATCATATGCC
AAGTACGCCCCCTATTGACGTCAATGACGGTAAATGGCCCGCCTGGCATTATGCCCAGTACATGACCTTA
TGGGACTTTCCTACTTGGCAGTACATCTACGTATTAGTCATCGCTATTACCATGGTGATGCGGTTTTGGC
AGTACATCAATGGGCGTGGATAGCGGTTTGACTCACGGGGATTTCCAAGTCTCCACCCCATTGACGTCAA
TGGGAGTTTGTTTTGGCACCAAAATCAACGGGACTTTCCAAAATGTCGTAACAACTCCGCCCCATTGACG
CAAATGGGCGGTAGGCGTGTACGGTGGGAGGTCTATATAAGCAGAGCTCTCTGGCTAACTAGAGAACCCA
CTGCTTACTGGCTTATCGAAATTAATACGACTCACTATAGGGAGACCCAAGCTGGCTAGCGTTTAAACTT
AAGCTTGCCACCATGAGCAAGGGCGAGGAGCTGTTCACCGGGGTGGTGCCCATCCTGGTCGAGCTGGACG
GCGACGTAAACGGCCACAAGTTCAGCGTGTCCGGCGAGGGCGAGGGCGATGCCACCTACGGCAAGCTGAC
CCTGAAGTTCATCTGCACCACCGGCAAGCTGCCCGTGCCCTGGCCCACCCTCGTGACCACCCTGACCTAC
GGCGTGCAGTGCTTCAGCCGCTACCCCGACCACATGAAGCAGCACGACTTCTTCAAGTCCGCCATGCCCG
AAGGCTACGTCCAGGAGCGCACCATCTTCTTCAAGGACGACGGCAACTACAAGACCCGCGCCGAGGTGAA
GTTCGAGGGCGACACCCTGGTGAACCGCATCGAGCTGAAGGGCATCGACTTCAAGGAGGACGGCAACATC
CTGGGGCACAAGCTGGAGTACAACTACAACAGCCACAACGTCTATATCATGGCCGACAAGCAGAAGAACG
GCATCAAGGTGAACTTCAAGATCCGCCACAACATCGAGGACGGCAGCGTGCAGCTCGCCGACCACTACCA
GCAGAACACCCCCATCGGCGACGGCCCCGTGCTGCTGCCCGACAACCACTACCTGAGCACCCAGTCCGCC
CTGAGCAAAGACCCCAACGAGAAGCGCGATCACATGGTCCTGCTGGAGTTCGTGACCGCCGCCGGGATCA
CTCACGGCATGGACGAGCTGTACAAGTCCGGACTCAGATCCACCATGCAGGCCATCAAGTGTGTGGTGGT
GGGAGACTGTGCTGTAGGTAAAACTTGCCTACTGATCAGTTACACAACCAATGCATTTCCTGGAGAATAT
ATCCCTACTGTCTTTGACAATTATTCTGCCAATGTTATGGTAGATGGAAAACCGGTGAATCTGGGCTTAT
GGGATACAGCTGGACAAGAAGATTATGACAGATTACGCCCCCTATCCTATCCGCAAACAGATGTGTTCTT
AATTTGCTTTTCCCTTGTGAGTCCTGCATCATTTGAAAATGTCCGTGCAAAGTGGTATCCTGAGGTGCGG
CACCACTGTCCCAACACTCCCATCATCCTAGTGGGAACTAAACTTGATCTTAGGGATGATAAAGACACGA
TCGAGAAACTGAAGGAGAAGAAGCTGACTCCCATCACCTATCCGCAGGGTCTAGCCATGGCTAAGGAGAT
TGGTGCTGTAAAATACCTGGAGTGCTCGGCGCTCACACAGCGAGGCCTCAAGACAGTGTTTGACGAAGCG
ATCCGAGCAGTCCTCTGCCCGCCTCCCGTGAAGAAGAGGAAGAGAAAATGCCTGCTGTTGTAAACCCGCT
GATCAGCCTCGACTGTGCCTTCTAGTTGCCAGCCATCTGTTGTTTGCCCCTCCCCCGTGCCTTCCTTGAC
CCTGGAAGGTGCCACTCCCACTGTCCTTTCCTAATAAAATGAGGAAATTGCATCGCATTGTCTGAGTAGG
TGTCATTCTATTCTGGGGGGTGGGGTGGGGCAGGACAGCAAGGGGGAGGATTGGGAAGACAATAGCAGGC
ATGCTGGGGATGCGGTGGGCTCTATGGCTTCTGAGGCGGAAAGAACCAGCTGGGGCTCTAGGGGGTATCC
CC
[124 nt withheld, positions 2523-2646]
C
[91 nt withheld, positions 2648-2738]
A
[49 nt withheld, positions 2740-2788]
CCTTTGACGTTGGAGTCCACGTTCTTT
[37 nt withheld, positions 2816-2852]
ACCCTATCTCGGTCTATTCTTTTGATTTATAAGGGATTTTGCCGATTTCGGCCTATTGGTTAAAAAATGA
GCTGATTTAACAAAAATTTAACGCGAATTAATTCTGTGGAATGTGTGTCAGTTAGGGTGTGGAAAGTCCC
CAGGCTCCCCAGCAGGCAGAAGTATGCAAAGCATGCATCTCAATTAGTCAGCAACCAGGTGTGGAAAGTC
CCCAGGCTCCCCAGCAGGCAGAAGTATGCAAAGCATGCATCTCAATTAGTCAGCAACCATAGTCCCGCCC
CTAACTCCGCCCATCCCGCCCCTAACTCCGCCCAGTTCCGCCCATTCTCCGCCCCATGGCTGACTAATTT
TTTTTATTTATGCAGAGGCCGAGGCCGCCTCTGCCTCTGAGCTATTCCAGAAGTAGTGAGGAGGCTTTTT
TGGAGGCCTAGGCTTTTGCAAAAAGCTCCCGGGAGCTTGTATATCCATTTTCGGATCTGATCAAGAGACA
GGATGAGGATCGTTTCGCATGATTGAACAAGATGGATTGCACGCAGGTTCTCCGGCCGCTTGGGTGGAGA
GGCTATTCGGCTATGACTGGGCACAACAGACAATCGGCTGCTCTGATGCCGCCGTGTTCCGGCTGTCAGC
GCAGGGGCGCCCGGTTCTTTTTGTCAAGACCGACCTGTCCGGTGCCCTGAATGAACTGCAGGACGAGGCA
GCGCGGCTATCGTGGCTGGCCACGACGGGCGTTCCTTGCGCAGCTGTGCTCGACGTTGTCACTGAAGCGG
GAAGGGACTGGCTGCTATTGGGCGAAGTGCCGGGGCAGGATCTCCTGTCATCTCACCTTGCTCCTGCCGA
GAAAGTATCCATCATGGCTGATGCAATGCGGCGGCTGCATACGCTTGATCCGGCTACCTGCCCATTCGAC
CACCAAGCGAAACATCGCATCGAGCGAGCACGTACTCGGATGGAAGCCGGTCTTGTCGATCAGGATGATC
TGGACGAAGAGCATCAGGGGCTCGCGCCAGCCGAACTGTTCGCCAGGCTCAAGGCGCGCATGCCCGACGG
CGAGGATCTCGTCGTGACCCATGGCGATGCCTGCTTGCCGAATATCATGGTGGAAAATGGCCGCTTTTCT
GGATTCATCGACTGTGGCCGGCTGGGTGTGGCGGACCGCTATCAGGACATAGCGTTGGCTACCCGTGATA
TTGCTGAAGAGCTTGGCGGCGAATGGGCTGACCGCTTCCTCGTGCTTTACGGTATCGCCGCTCCCGATTC
GCAGCGCATCGCCTTCTATCGCCTTCTTGACGAGTTCTTCTGAGCGGGACTCTGGGGTTCGAAATGACCG
ACCAAGCGACGCCCAACCTGCCATCACGAGATTTCGATTCCACCGCCGCCTTCTATGAAAGGTTGGGCTT
CGGAATCGTTTTCCGGGACGCCGGCTGGATGATCCTCCAGCGCGGGGATCTCATGCTGGAGTTCTTCGCC
CACCCCAACTTGTTTATTGCAGCTTATAATGGTTACAAATAAAGCAATAGCATCACAAATTTCACAAATA
AAGCATTTTTTTCACTGCATTCTAGTTGTGGTTTGTCCAAACTCATCAATGTATCTTATCATGTCTGTAT
ACCGTCGACCTCTAGCTAGAGCTTGGCGTAATCATGGTCATAGCTGTTTCCTGTGTGAAATTGTTATCCG
CTCACAATTCCACACAACATACGAGCCGGAAGCATAAAGTGTAAAGCCTGGGGTGCCTAATGAGTGAGCT
AACTCACATTAATTGCGTTGCGCTCACTGCCCGCTTTCCAGTCGGGAAACCTGTCGTGCCAGCTGCATTA
ATGAATCGGCCAACGCGCGGGGAGAGGCGGTTTGCGTATTGGGCGCTCTTCCGCTTCCTCGCTCACTGAC
TCGCTGCGCTCGGTCGTTCGGCTGCGGCGAGCGGTATCAGCTCACTCAAAGGCGGTAATACGGTTATCCA
CAGAATCAGGGGATAACGCAGGAAAGAACATGTGAGCAAAAGGCCAGCAAAAGGCCAGGAACCGTAAAAA
GGCCGCGTTGCTGGCGTTTTTCCATAGGCTCCGCCCCCCTGACGAGCATCACAAAAATCGACGCTCAAGT
CAGAGGTGGCGAAACCCGACAGGACTATAAAGATACCAGGCGTTTCCCCCTGGAAGCTCCCTCGTGCGCT
CTCCTGTTCCGACCCTGCCGCTTACCGGATACCTGTCCGCCTTTCTCCCTTCGGGAAGCGTGGCGCTTTC
TCATAGCTCACGCTGTAGGTATCTCAGTTCGGTGTAGGTCGTTCGCTCCAAGCTGGGCTGTGTGCACGAA
CCCCCCGTTCAGCCCGACCGCTGCGCCTTATCCGGTAACTATCGTCTTGAGTCCAACCCGGTAAGACACG
ACTTATCGCCACTGGCAGCAGCCACTGGTAACAGGATTAGCAGAGCGAGGTATGTAGGCGGTGCTACAGA
GTTCTTGAAGTGGTGGCCTAACTACGGCTACACTAGAAGAACAGTATTTGGTATCTGCGCTCTGCTGAAG
CCAGTTACCTTCGGAAAAAGAGTTGGTAGCTCTTGATCCGGCAAACAAACCACCGCTGGTAGCGGTGGTT
TTTTTGTTTGCAAGCAGCAGATTACGCGCAGAAAAAAAGGATCTCAAGAAGATCCTTTGATCTTTTCTAC
GGGGTCTGACGCTCAGTGGAACGAAAACTCACGTTAAGGGATTTTGGTCATGAGATTATCAAAAAGGATC
TTCACCTAGATCCTTTTAAATTAAAAATGAAGTTTTAAATCAATCTAAAGTATATATGAGTAAACTTGGT
CTGACAGTTACCAATGCTTAATCAGTGAGGCACCTATCTCAGCGATCTGTCTATTTCGTTCATCCATAGT
TGCCTGACTCCCCGTCGTGTAGATAACTACGATACGGGAGGGCTTACCATCTGGCCCCAGTGCTGCAATG
ATACCGCGAGACCCACGCTCACCGGCTCCAGATTTATCAGCAATAAACCAGCCAGCCGGAAGGGCCGAGC
GCAGAAGTGGTCCTGCAACTTTATCCGCCTCCATCCAGTCTATTAATTGTTGCCGGGAAGCTAGAGTAAG
TAGTTCGCCAGTTAATAGTTTGCGCAACGTTGTTGCCATTGCTACAGGCATCGTGGTGTCACGCTCGTCG
TTTGGTATGGCTTCATTCAGCTCCGGTTCCCAACGATCAAGGCGAGTTACATGATCCCCCATGTTGTGCA
AAAAAGCGGTTAGCTCCTTCGGTCCTCCGATCGTTGTCAGAAGTAAGTTGGCCGCAGTGTTATCACTCAT
GGTTATGGCAGCACTGCATAATTCTCTTACTGTCATGCCATCCGTAAGATGCTTTTCTGTGACTGGTGAG
TACTCAACCAAGTCATTCTGAGAATAGTGTATGCGGCGACCGAGTTGCTCTTGCCCGGCGTCAATACGGG
ATAATACCGCGCCACATAGCAGAACTTTAAAAGTGCTCATCATTGGAAAACGTTCTTCGGGGCGAAAACT
CTCAAGGATCTTACCGCTGTTGAGATCCAGTTCGATGTAACCCACTCGTGCACCCAACTGATCTTCAGCA
TCTTTTACTTTCACCAGCGTTTCTGGGTGAGCAAAAACAGGAAGGCAAAATGCCGCAAAAAAGGGAATAA
GGGCGACACGGAAATGTTGAATACTCATACTCTTCCTTTTTCAATATTATTGAAGCATTTATCAGGGTTA
TTGTCTCATGAGCGGATACATATTTGAATGTATTTAGAAAAATAAACAAATAGGGGTTCCGCGCACATTT
CCCCGAAAAGTGCCACCTGACGTC
